>Addgene plasmid #221778 | 7xTCF-SEAP | addgene full sequence | sequence record 436956 | Addgene NGS Result
CCCTCGATCGAGTTTACCACAAAGTGAAAGTCGAGCTCGGTACGCTATGGCATGCCTGCAGGGTACCGAG
CTCTTACGCGAGATCAAAGGGGGTAAGATCAAAGGGGGTAAGATCAAAGGGGCGCGAGATCAAAGGGGGT
AAGATCAAAGGGGGTAAGATCAAAGGGGGTAAGATCAAAGGGGCGCGCCCGCGTGCTAGCCCGGGCTCGA
GATCTAGACTCTAGAGGGTATATAATGGAAGCTCGAATTCCAGCTTGGCATTCCGGTACTGTTGGTAAAA
AGCTTCGAATCGCGAATTCGCCCACCATGCTGCTGCTGCTGCTGCTGCTGGGCCTGAGGCTACAGCTCTC
CCTGGGCATCATCCCAGTTGAGGAGGAGAACCCGGACTTCTGGAACCGCGAGGCAGCCGAGGCCCTGGGT
GCCGCCAAGAAGCTGCAGCCTGCACAGACAGCCGCCAAGAACCTCATCATCTTCCTGGGCGATGGGATGG
GGGTGTCTACGGTGACAGCTGCCAGGATCCTAAAAGGGCAGAAGAAGGACAAACTGGGGCCTGAGATACC
CCTGGCCATGGACCGCTTCCCATATGTGGCTCTGTCCAAGACATACAATGTAGACAAACATGTGCCAGAC
AGTGGAGCCACAGCCACGGCCTACCTGTGCGGGGTCAAGGGCAACTTCCAGACCATTGGCTTGAGTGCAG
CCGCCCGCTTTAACCAGTGCAACACGACACGCGGCAACGAGGTCATCTCCGTGATGAATCGGGCCAAGAA
AGCAGGGAAGTCAGTGGGAGTGGTAACCACCACACGAGTGCAGCACGCCTCGCCAGCCGGCACCTACGCC
CACACGGTGAACCGCAACTGGTACTCGGACGCCGACGTGCCTGCCTCGGCCCGCCAGGAGGGGTGCCAGG
ACATCGCTACGCAGCTCATCTCCAACATGGACATTGACGTGATCCTAGGTGGAGGCCGAAAGTACATGTT
TCGCATGGGAACCCCAGACCCTGAGTACCCAGATGACTACAGCCAAGGTGGGACCAGGCTGGACGGGAAG
AATCTGGTGCAGGAATGGCTGGCGAAGCGCCAGGGTGCCCGGTATGTGTGGAACCGCACTGAGCTCATGC
AGGCTTCCCTGGACCCGTCTGTGACCCATCTCATGGGTCTCTTTGAGCCTGGAGACATGAAATACGAGAT
CCACCGAGACTCCACACTGGACCCCTCCCTGATGGAGATGACAGAGGCTGCCCTGCGCCTGCTGAGCAGG
AACCCCCGCGGCTTCTTCCTCTTCGTGGAGGGTGGTCGCATCGACCATGGTCATCATGAAAGCAGGGCTT
ACCGGGCACTGACTGAGACGATCATGTTCGACGACGCCATTGAGAGGGCGGGCCAGCTCACCAGCGAGGA
GGACACGCTGAGCCTCGTCACTGCCGACCACTCCCACGTCTTCTCCTTCGGAGGCTACCCCCTGCGAGGG
AGCTCCATCTTCGGGCTGGCCCCTGGCAAGGCCCGGGACAGGAAGGCCTACACGGTCCTCCTATACGGAA
ACGGTCCAGGCTATGTGCTCAAGGACGGCGCCCGGCCGGATGTTACCGAGAGCGAGAGCGGGAGCCCCGA
GTATCGGCAGCAGTCAGCAGTGCCCCTGGACGAAGAGACCCACGCAGGCGAGGACGTGGCGGTGTTCGCG
CGCGGCCCGCAGGCGCACCTGGTTCACGGCGTGCAGGAGCAGACCTTCATAGCGCACGTCATGGCCTTCG
CCGCCTGCCTGGAGCCCTACACCGCCTGCGACCTGGCGCCCCCCGCCGGCACCACCGACGCCGCGCACCC
GGGTTACTCTAGCCTCCCTATAGTGAGTCGTATTACGTAGATCCAGACATGATAAGATACATTGATGAGT
TTGGACAAACCACAACTAGAATGCAGTGAAAAAAATGCTTTATTTGTGAAATTTGTGATGCTATTGCTTT
ATTTGTAACCATTATAAGCTGCAATAAACAAGTTAACAACAACAATTGCATTCATTTTATGTTTCAGGTT
CAGGGGGAGGTGTGGGAGGTTTTTTAATTCGCGTCCGCGGCGCCAATGCATTGGGCCCGGTACCCAGCTT
TTGTTCCCTTTAGTGAGGGTTAATTGCGCGCTTGGCGTAATCATGGTCATAGCTGTTTCCTGTGTGAAAT
TGTTATCCGCTCACAATTCCACACAACATACGAGCCGGGAGCATAAAGTGTAAAGCCTGGGGTGCCTAAT
GAGTGAGCTAACTCACATTAATTGCGTTGCGCTCACTGCCCGCTTTCCAGTCGGGAAACCTGTCGTGCCA
GCTGCATTAATGAATCGGCCAACGCGCGGGGAGAGGCGGTTTGCGTATTGGGCGCTCTTCCGCTTCCTCG
CTCACTGACTCGCTGCGCTCGGTCGTTCGGCTGCGGGAGCGGTATCAGCTCACTCAAAGGCGGTAATACG
GTTATCCACAGAATCAGGGGATAACGCAGGAAAGAACATGTGAGCAAAAGGCCAGCAAAAGGCCAGGAAC
CGTAAAAAGGCCGCGTTGCTGGCGTTTTTCCATAGGCTCCGCCCCCCTGACGAGCATCACAAAAATCGAC
GCTCAAGTCAGAGGTGGCGAAACCCGACAGGACTATAAAGATACCAGGCGTTTCCCCCTGGAAGCTCCCT
CGTGCGCTCTCCTGTTCCGACCCTGCCGCTTACCGGATACCTGTCCGCCTTTCTCCCTTCGGGAAGCGTG
GCGCTTTCTAATAGCTCACGCTGTAGGTATCTCAGTTCGGTGTAGGTCGTTCGCTCCAAGCTGGGCTGTG
TGCACGAACCCCCCGTTCAGCCCGACCGCTGCGCCTTATCCGGTAACTATCGTCTTGAGTCCAACCCGGT
AAGACACGACTTATCGCCACTGGCAGCAGCCACTGGTAACAGGATTAGCAGAGCGAGGTATGTAGGCGGT
GCTACAGAGTTCTTGAAGTGGTGGCCTAACTACGGCTACACTAGAAGAACAGTATTTGGTATCTGCGCTC
TGCTGAAGCCAGTTACCTTCGGAAAAAGAGTTGGTAGCTCTTGATCCGGCAAACAAACCACCGCTGGTAG
CGGTGGTTTTTTTGTTTGCAAGCAGCAGATTACGCGCAGAAAAAAAGGATCTCAAGAAGATCCTTTGATC
TTTTCTACGGGGTCTGACGCTCAGTGGAACGAAAACTCACGTTAAGGGATTTTGGTCATGAGATTATCAA
AAAGGATCTTCACCTAGATCCTTTTAAATTAAAAATGAAGTTTTAAATCAATCTAAAGTATATATGAGTA
AACTTGGTCTGACAGTTACCAATGCTTAATCAGTGAGGCACCTATCTCAGCGATCTGTCTATTTCGTTCA
TCCATAGTTGCCTGACTCCCCGTCGTGTAGATAACTACGATACGGGAGGGCTTACCATCTGGCCCCAGTG
CTGCAATGATACCGCGAGACCCACGCTCACCGGCTCCAGATTTATCAGCAATAAACCAGCCAGCCGGAAG
GGCCGAGCGCAGAAGTGGTCCTGCAACTTTATCCGCCTCCATCCAGTCTATTAATTGTTGCCGGGAAGCT
AGAGTAAGTAGTTCGCCAGTTAATAGTTTGCGCAACGTTGTTGCCATTGCTACAGGCATCGTGGTGTCAC
GCTCGTCGTTTGGTATGGCTTCATTCAGCTCCGGTTCCCAACGATCAAGGCGAGTTACATGATCCCCCAT
GTTGTGCAAAAAAGCGGTTAGCTCCTTCGGTCCTCCGATCGTTGTCAGAAGTAAGTTGGCCGCAGTGTTA
TCACTCATGGTTATGGCAGCACTGCATAATTCTCTTACTGTCATGCCATCCGTAAGATGCTTTTCTGTGA
CTGGTGAGTACTCAACCAAGTCATTCTGAGAATAGTGTATGCGGCGACCGAGTTGCTCTTGCCCGGCGTC
AATACGGGATAATACCGCGCCACATAGCAGAACTTTAAAAGTGCTCATCATTGGAAAACGTTCTTCGGGG
CGAAAACTCTCAAGGATCTTACCGCTGTTGAGATCCAGTTCGATGTAACCCACTCGTGCACCCAACTGAT
CTTCAGCATCTTTTACTTTCACCAGCGTTTCTGGGTGAGCAAAAACAGGAAGGCAAAATGCCGCAAAAAA
GGGAATAAGGGCGACACGGAAATGTTGAATACTCATACTCTTCCTTTTTCAATATTATTGAAGCATTTAT
CAGGGTTATTGTCTCATGAGCGGATACATATTTGAATGTATTTAGAAAAATAAACAAATAGGGGTTCCGC
GCACATTTCCCCGAAAAGTGCCACCTAAATTGTAAGCGTTAATATTTTGTTAAAATTCGCGTTAAATTTT
TGTTAAATCAGCTCATTTTTTAACCAATAGGCCGAAATCGGCAAAATCCCTTATAAATCAAAAGAATAGA
CCGAGATAGGGT
[37 nt withheld, positions 4423-4459]
AAAGAACGTGGACTCCAACGTCAAAGG
[49 nt withheld, positions 4487-4535]
T
[91 nt withheld, positions 4537-4627]
G
[124 nt withheld, positions 4629-4752]
CCCATTCGCCATTCAGGCTGCGCAACTGTTGGGAAGGGCGATCGGTGCGGGCCTCTTCGCTATTACGCCA
GTCGACGATAT
Features (pLannotate 1.2.2; 14 found; start..end, strand, type, name):
    222..253     +  promoter       minP: minimal TATA-box promoter with low basal activity
    307..1809    +  CDS            SEAP: secreted alkaline phosphatase from human placenta The natural enzyme has a C-terminal transmembrane sequence that is replaced by a GPI anchor.
   1837..1855    -  promoter       T7 promoter: promoter for bacteriophage T7 RNA polymerase
   1860..1994    -  polyA_signal   SV40 poly(A) signal: SV40 polyadenylation signal
   2107..2125    -  promoter       T3 promoter: promoter for bacteriophage T3 RNA polymerase
   2170..2186    -  protein_bind   lac operator: The lac repressor binds to the lac operator to inhibit transcription in E. coli. This inhibition can be relieved by adding lactose or isopropyl-β-D-thiogalactopyranoside (IPTG). lac repressor encoded by lacI
   2194..2224    -  promoter       lac promoter: promoter for the E. coli lac operon
   2239..2260    -  protein_bind   CAP binding site: CAP binding activates transcription in the presence of cAMP. E. coli catabolite activator protein
   2273..2365    -  CDS            lacI (fragment): lac repressor; lacI; The lac repressor binds to the lac operator to inhibit transcription in E. coli. This inhibition can be relieved by adding lactose or isopropyl-β-D-thiogalactopyranoside (IPTG).
   2547..3135    -  rep_origin     ori: high-copy-number ColE1/pMB1/pBR322/pUC origin of replication
   3306..4166    -  CDS            AmpR: β-lactamase; bla; confers resistance to ampicillin, carbenicillin, and related antibiotics
   4167..4271    -  promoter       AmpR promoter: bla
   4324..4752    -  rep_origin     f1 ori (sequence partly withheld): f1 bacteriophage origin of replication; arrow indicates direction of (+) strand synthesis
   4757..4823    -  CDS            lacZα (fragment): LacZα fragment of β-galactosidase; lacZ fragment
