[The description below was written by a language model from this plasmid's Addgene catalogue record and pLannotate feature annotations shown in this document.]
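Description:
7xTCF-SEAP is a 4.8 kb mammalian reporter plasmid built on the TRE-SEAP backbone, in which a synthetic Wnt-responsive promoter drives a secreted enzyme reporter. It is propagated in E. coli as a high-copy plasmid through a ColE1/pUC-type origin and selected with ampicillin via the β-lactamase gene and its native promoter. An f1 phage origin is also present. So are remnants of a pBluescript-style cloning backbone: T7 and T3 promoters, the lac promoter, operator and CAP site, and short lacI and lacZα fragments. These play no role in the reporter function. No mammalian selection marker is annotated, which suits transient transfection.

The payload is a 1.6 kb synthetic cassette. As the name indicates, seven TCF/LEF binding sites should lie upstream of the annotated minimal TATA-box promoter (minP), presumably in the roughly 220 bp preceding it, although the automated feature table does not annotate these sites individually. The minimal promoter has low basal activity on its own, so transcription depends on β-catenin/TCF complexes that assemble on the upstream sites when canonical Wnt signalling is active. It drives the coding sequence for SEAP, the secreted form of human placental alkaline phosphatase. An SV40 polyadenylation signal lies immediately downstream of the coding sequence, though pLannotate calls it on the opposite strand.

Because SEAP is released into the culture medium, Wnt pathway output can be measured repeatedly from supernatant samples without lysing the cells. The record gives the plasmid's purpose as the SEAP readout for the optochemoWnt system, an optochemogenetic switch designed to activate canonical Wnt signalling.
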