Addgene plasmid #221778: 7xTCF-SEAP
Purpose: SEAP reporter vector for optochemoWnt system
Depositing lab: Dongmin Lee. Depositing organization: Korea University Medical Center. Publication: A rationally designed optochemogenetic switch for activating canonical Wnt signaling. Lee S, Cui M, Lee D, Han K, Sun W, Lee D. iScience. 2023 Feb 19;26(3):106233. doi: 10.1016/j.isci.2023.106233. eCollection 2023 Mar 17. PubMed 36915690.
Backbone
  Vector backbone: TRE-SEAP
  Vector type: Mammalian Expression
Growth in bacteria
  Bacterial resistance: Ampicillin, 100 μg/mL
  Growth temperature: 37°C
  Growth strain: DH5alpha
  Copy number: High Copy
Gene/Insert
  Gene/Insert name: 7xTCF-SEAP
  Species: Synthetic
  Insert size (bp): 1626
Terms and licenses: Academic/Nonprofit Terms; Industry Terms: Not Available to Industry
How to cite: 7xTCF-SEAP was a gift from Dongmin Lee (Addgene plasmid # 221778 ; http://n2t.net/addgene:221778 ; RRID:Addgene_221778)
